LOCUS       Exported 5032 bp ds-DNA circular SYN 01-DEC-2022
DEFINITION  Barcoded piggyBac self-reporting transposon with puromycin marker
            for mammalian calling cards.
ACCESSION   .
VERSION     .
KEYWORDS    PB-SRT-Puro_BC16
SOURCE      synthetic DNA construct
  ORGANISM  synthetic DNA construct
REFERENCE   1 (bases 1 to 5032)
  AUTHORS   Lalli M, Yen A, Thopte U, Dong F, Moudgil A, Chen X, Milbrandt J,
            Dougherty JD, Mitra RD
  TITLE     Measuring transcription factor binding and gene expression using
            barcoded self-reporting transposon calling cards and transcriptomes.
  JOURNAL   NAR Genom Bioinform. 2022 Aug 31;4(3):lqac061. doi:
            10.1093/nargab/lqac061. eCollection 2022 Sep.
  PUBMED    36062164
REFERENCE   2 (bases 1 to 5032)
  AUTHORS   .
  TITLE     Direct Submission
  JOURNAL   Exported Dec 1, 2022 from SnapGene Server 1.1.58
            http://www.snapgene.com
FEATURES             Location/Qualifiers
     source          1..5032
                     /organism="synthetic DNA construct"
                     /mol_type="other DNA"
     primer_bind     278..300
                     /label=M13/pUC Forward
                     /note="In lacZ gene"
     primer_bind     292..309
                     /label=M13 Forward
                     /note="In lacZ gene. Also called M13-F20 or M13 (-21)
                     Forward"
     primer_bind     293..309
                     /label=M13 fwd
                     /note="common sequencing primer, one of multiple similar
                     variants"
     primer_bind     320..339
                     /label=T7
                     /note="T7 promoter, forward primer"
     promoter        320..338
                     /label=T7 promoter
                     /note="promoter for bacteriophage T7 RNA polymerase"
     repeat_region   374..436
                     /label=piggyBac right (3') inverted repeat
                     /note="piggyBac transposon-specific inverted terminal
                     repeat sequence (ITR)"
     promoter        679..1860
                     /label=EF-1-alpha promoter
                     /note="strong constitutive promoter for human elongation
                     factor EF-1-alpha"
     intron          909..1851
                     /label=EF-1-alpha intron A
                     /note="intron upstream of the start codon of human
                     EF-1-alpha"
     primer_bind     1808..1828
                     /label=EF1a-F
                     /note="Human elongation factor-1a promoter, forward primer"
     CDS             1874..2473
                     /codon_start=1
                     /gene="pac from Streptomyces alboniger"
                     /product="puromycin N-acetyltransferase"
                     /label=PuroR
                     /note="confers resistance to puromycin"
                     /translation="MTEYKPTVRLATRDDVPRAVRTLAAAFADYPATRHTVDPDRHIER
                     VTELQELFLTRVGLDIGKVWVADDGAAVAVWTTPESVEAGAVFAEIGPRMAELSGSRLA
                     AQQQMEGLLAPHRPKEPAWFLATVGVSPDHQGKGLGSAVVLPGVEAAERAGVPAFLETS
                     APRNLPFYERLGFTVTADVEVPEGPRTWCMTRKPGA"
     primer_bind     complement(1874..1893)
                     /label=Puro-R
                     /note="Puromycin resistance gene, reverse primer. Also
                     called puro-variant-R"
     primer_bind     2370..2390
                     /label=Puro-F
                     /note="Puromycin resistance gene, forward primer"
     primer_bind     complement(3175..3192)
                     /label=L4440
                     /note="L4440 vector, forward primer"
     rep_origin      complement(3285..3873)
                     /direction=LEFT
                     /label=ori
                     /note="high-copy-number ColE1/pMB1/pBR322/pUC origin of
                     replication"
     primer_bind     complement(3365..3384)
                     /label=pBR322ori-F
                     /note="pBR322 origin, forward primer"
     CDS             complement(4044..4904)
                     /codon_start=1
                     /gene="bla"
                     /product="beta-lactamase"
                     /label=AmpR
                     /note="confers resistance to ampicillin, carbenicillin, and
                     related antibiotics"
                     /translation="MSIQHFRVALIPFFAAFCLPVFAHPETLVKVKDAEDQLGARVGYI
                     ELDLNSGKILESFRPEERFPMMSTFKVLLCGAVLSRIDAGQEQLGRRIHYSQNDLVEYS
                     PVTEKHLTDGMTVRELCSAAITMSDNTAANLLLTTIGGPKELTAFLHNMGDHVTRLDRW
                     EPELNEAIPNDERDTTMPVAMATTLRKLLTGELLTLASRQQLIDWMEADKVAGPLLRSA
                     LPAGWFIADKSGAGERGSRGIIAALGPDGKPSRIVVIYTTGSQATMDERNRQIAEIGAS
                     LIKHW"
     primer_bind     4667..4686
                     /label=Amp-R
                     /note="Ampicillin resistance gene, reverse primer"
     promoter        complement(4905..5009)
                     /gene="bla"
                     /label=AmpR promoter
ORIGIN
        1 ctaaattgta agcgttaata ttttgttaaa attcgcgtta aatttttgtt aaatcagctc
       61 attttttaac caataggccg aaatcggcaa aatcccttat aaatcaaaag aatagaccga
      121 gatagggttg agtggccgct acagggcgct cccattcgcc attcaggctg cgcaactgtt
      181 gggaagggcg tttcggtgcg ggcctcttcg ctattacgcc agctggcgaa agggggatgt
      241 gctgcaaggc gattaagttg ggtaacgcca gggttttccc agtcacgacg ttgtaaaacg
      301 acggccagtg agcgcgacgt aatacgactc actatagggc gaattggcgg aaggccgtca
      361 aggccgcatt taaccctaga aagataatca tattgtgacg tacgttaaag ataatcatgt
      421 gtaaaattga cgcatgtgtt ttatcggtct gtatatcgag gtttatttat taatttgaat
      481 agatattaag ttttattata tttacactta catactaata ataaattcaa caaacaattt
      541 atttatgttt atttatttat taaaaaaaac aaaaactcaa aatttcttct ataaagtaac
      601 aaaactttta tcgaattcct gcagcccagc ttgatcttag gtccctcgac gaattctcta
      661 gagaagagca tgcgtgaggc tccggtgccc gtcagtgggc agagcgcaca tcgcccacag
      721 tccccgagaa gttgggggga ggggtcggca attgaaccgg tgcctagaga aggtggcgcg
      781 gggtaaactg ggaaagtgat gtcgtgtact ggctccgcct ttttcccgag ggtgggggag
      841 aaccgtatat aagtgcagta gtcgccgtga acgttctttt tcgcaacggg tttgccgcca
      901 gaacacaggt aagtgccgtg tgtggttccc gcgggcctgg cctctttacg ggttatggcc
      961 cttgcgtgcc ttgaattact tccacgcccc tggctgcagt acgtgattct tgatcccgag
     1021 cttcgggttg gaagtgggtg ggagagttcg aggccttgcg cttaaggagc cccttcgcct
     1081 cgtgcttgag ttgaggcctg gcttgggcgc tggggccgcc gcgtgcgaat ctggtggcac
     1141 cttcgcgcct gtctcgctgc tttcgataag tctctagcca tttaaaattt ttgatgacct
     1201 gctgcgacgc tttttttctg gcaagatagt cttgtaaatg cgggccaaga tctgcacact
     1261 ggtatttcgg tttttggggc cgcgggcggc gacggggccc gtgcgtccca gcgcacatgt
     1321 tcggcgaggc ggggcctgcg agcgcggcca ccgagaatcg gacgggggta gtctcaagct
     1381 ggccggcctg ctctggtgcc tggcctcgcg ccgccgtgta tcgccccgcc ctgggcggca
     1441 aggctggccc ggtcggcacc agttgcgtga gcggaaagat ggccgcttcc cggccctgct
     1501 gcagggagct caaaatggag gacgcggcgc tcgggagagc gggcgggtga gtcacccaca
     1561 caaaggaaaa gggcctttcc gtcctcagcc gtcgcttcat gtgactccac ggagtaccgg
     1621 gcgccgtcca ggcacctcga ttagttctcg agcttttgga gtacgtcgtc tttaggttgg
     1681 ggggaggggt tttatgcgat ggagtttccc cacactgagt gggtggagac tgaagttagg
     1741 ccagcttggc acttgatgta attctccttg gaatttgccc tttttgagtt tggatcttgg
     1801 ttcattctca agcctcagac agtggttcaa agtttttttc ttccatttca ggtgtcgtga
     1861 aaactacgcc accatgaccg agtacaagcc cacggtgcgc ctcgccaccc gcgacgacgt
     1921 ccccagggcc gtacgcaccc tcgccgccgc gttcgccgac taccccgcca cgcgccacac
     1981 cgtcgatccg gaccgccaca tcgagcgggt caccgagctg caagaactct tcctcacgcg
     2041 cgtcgggctc gacatcggca aggtgtgggt cgcggacgac ggcgccgcgg tggcggtctg
     2101 gaccacgccg gagagcgtcg aagcgggggc ggtgttcgcc gagatcggcc cgcgcatggc
     2161 cgagttgagc ggttcccggc tggccgcgca gcaacagatg gaaggcctcc tggcgccgca
     2221 ccggcccaag gagcccgcgt ggttcctggc caccgtcggc gtctcgcccg accaccaggg
     2281 caagggtctg ggcagcgccg tcgtgctccc cggagtggag gcggccgagc gcgccggggt
     2341 gcccgccttc ctggagacct ccgcgccccg caacctcccc ttctacgagc ggctcggctt
     2401 caccgtcacc gccgacgtcg aggtgcccga aggaccgcgc acctggtgca tgacccgcaa
     2461 gcccggtgcc tgataacaac tcgagtaccg gcttaagtga tagatcggaa gagcggttca
     2521 gcaggaatgc cgagaccggt ttaaactcag tgtccatagc gacgccggcg cgataagcta
     2581 tctataacaa gaaaatatat atataataag ttatcacgta agtagaacat gaaataacaa
     2641 tataattatc gtatgagtta aatcttaaaa gtcacgtaaa agataatcat gcgtcatttt
     2701 gactcacgcg gtcgttatag ttcaaaatca gtgacactta ccgcattgac aagcacgcct
     2761 cacgggagct ccaagcggcg actgagatgt cctaaatgca cagcgacgga ttcgcgctat
     2821 ttagaaagag agagcaatat ttcaagaatg catgcgtcaa ttttacgcag actatctttc
     2881 gtaggttaag agctcaagct tctgagatgc aggtacatcc cactgatgag tcccaaatag
     2941 gacgaaacgc gcttcggtgc gtctgggatt ccactgctat ccacgcggcc gcacggcatt
     3001 acgttagacg tctaggccac accaccctga aggcgcctgc tcgcctctga tctgttgaag
     3061 ctaagcaggg tcggtcctgg ttagtacttg gatgggactc cgcctggtaa tagccggtac
     3121 cgtaggcttg catggtcata gctgtttcct tgcgtattgg gcgctctccg cttcctcgct
     3181 cactgactcg ctgcgctcgg tcgttcgggt aaagcctggg gtgcctaatg agcaaaaggc
     3241 cagcaaaagg ccaggaaccg taaaaaggcc gcgttgctgg cgtttttcca taggctccgc
     3301 ccccctgacg agcatcacaa aaatcgacgc tcaagtcaga ggtggcgaaa cccgacagga
     3361 ctataaagat accaggcgtt tccccctgga agctccctcg tgcgctctcc tgttccgacc
     3421 ctgccgctta ccggatacct gtccgccttt ctcccttcgg gaagcgtggc gctttctcat
     3481 agctcacgct gtaggtatct cagttcggtg taggtcgttc gctccaagct gggctgtgtg
     3541 cacgaacccc ccgttcagcc cgaccgctgc gccttatccg gtaactatcg tcttgagtcc
     3601 aacccggtaa gacacgactt atcgccactg gcagcagcca ctggtaacag gattagcaga
     3661 gcgaggtatg taggcggtgc tacagagttc ttgaagtggt ggcctaacta cggctacact
     3721 agaagaacag tatttggtat ctgcgctctg ctgaagccag ttaccttcgg aaaaagagtt
     3781 ggtagctctt gatccggcaa acaaaccacc gctggtagcg gtggtttttt tgtttgcaag
     3841 cagcagatta cgcgcagaaa aaaaggatct caagaagatc ctttgatctt ttctacgggg
     3901 tctgacgctc agtggaacga aaactcacgt taagggattt tggtcatgag attatcaaaa
     3961 aggatcttca cctagatcct tttaaattaa aaatgaagtt ttaaatcaat ctaaagtata
     4021 tatgagtaaa cttggtctga cagttaccaa tgcttaatca gtgaggcacc tatctcagcg
     4081 atctgtctat ttcgttcatc catagttgcc tgactccccg tcgtgtagat aactacgata
     4141 cgggagggct taccatctgg ccccagtgct gcaatgatac cgcgagaacc acgctcaccg
     4201 gctccagatt tatcagcaat aaaccagcca gccggaaggg ccgagcgcag aagtggtcct
     4261 gcaactttat ccgcctccat ccagtctatt aattgttgcc gggaagctag agtaagtagt
     4321 tcgccagtta atagtttgcg caacgttgtt gccattgcta caggcatcgt ggtgtcacgc
     4381 tcgtcgtttg gtatggcttc attcagctcc ggttcccaac gatcaaggcg agttacatga
     4441 tcccccatgt tgtgcaaaaa agcggttagc tccttcggtc ctccgatcgt tgtcagaagt
     4501 aagttggccg cagtgttatc actcatggtt atggcagcac tgcataattc tcttactgtc
     4561 atgccatccg taagatgctt ttctgtgact ggtgagtact caaccaagtc attctgagaa
     4621 tagtgtatgc ggcgaccgag ttgctcttgc ccggcgtcaa tacgggataa taccgcgcca
     4681 catagcagaa ctttaaaagt gctcatcatt ggaaaacgtt cttcggggcg aaaactctca
     4741 aggatcttac cgctgttgag atccagttcg atgtaaccca ctcgtgcacc caactgatct
     4801 tcagcatctt ttactttcac cagcgtttct gggtgagcaa aaacaggaag gcaaaatgcc
     4861 gcaaaaaagg gaataagggc gacacggaaa tgttgaatac tcatactctt cctttttcaa
     4921 tattattgaa gcatttatca gggttattgt ctcatgagcg gatacatatt tgaatgtatt
     4981 tagaaaaata aacaaatagg ggttccgcgc acatttcccc gaaaagtgcc ac
//
