[The description below was written by a language model from this plasmid's Addgene catalogue record and the feature table of its GenBank file.]
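Description:
PB-SRT-Puro_BC16 is a 5,032 bp mammalian expression plasmid that carries a barcoded piggyBac self-reporting transposon (SRT) for calling cards experiments in mammalian cells. It was built by Gibson cloning on the PB-SRT-Puro backbone. In bacteria it is maintained through a high-copy ColE1/pUC-type origin and selected with ampicillin via the bla (AmpR) gene and its own promoter. A T7 promoter and M13 forward primer sites lie just upstream of the transposon.

The payload is a puromycin N-acetyltransferase (PuroR) coding sequence driven by the strong constitutive human EF-1-alpha promoter, including its intron A. An annotated piggyBac 3' inverted terminal repeat sits upstream of the promoter. The feature table does not annotate the opposing piggyBac terminal repeat or any polyadenylation signal downstream of PuroR, although about 700 bp of unannotated sequence follows the marker. In the general self-reporting transposon design, the marker transcript has no terminator of its own, so it reads through the transposon end into flanking genomic DNA. This lets insertion sites be recovered from RNA rather than from genomic DNA. The record does not give the position of this construct's short barcode, which is listed as a four-nucleotide mutation and distinguishes it from other members of the same barcoded series.

In calling cards assays, a transcription factor fused to piggyBac transposase, supplied separately, deposits the transposon near the factor's binding sites. Puromycin selects cells with insertions. According to the associated publication title, the barcoded version is meant for measuring transcription factor binding together with gene expression, and the barcodes presumably allow samples or replicates to be told apart.
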