Addgene plasmid #193158: PB-SRT-Puro_BC16
Purpose: Barcoded piggyBac self-reporting transposon with puromycin marker for mammalian calling cards
Depositing lab: Rob Mitra. Depositing organization: Washington University in Saint Louis. Publication: Measuring transcription factor binding and gene expression using barcoded self-reporting transposon calling cards and transcriptomes. Lalli M, Yen A, Thopte U, Dong F, Moudgil A, Chen X, Milbrandt J, Dougherty JD, Mitra RD. NAR Genom Bioinform. 2022 Aug 31;4(3):lqac061. doi: 10.1093/nargab/lqac061. eCollection 2022 Sep. PubMed 36062164.
Backbone
  Vector backbone: PB-SRT-Puro
  Vector type: Mammalian Expression
Growth in bacteria
  Bacterial resistance: Ampicillin, 100 μg/mL
  Growth temperature: 37°C
  Growth strain: NEB Stable
  Copy number: High Copy
Gene/Insert
  Gene/Insert name: Barcoded piggyBac Puro SRT
  Species: H. sapiens (human)
  Mutation: Barcode: CGTA
  Cloning method: Gibson Cloning
Terms and licenses: Academic/Nonprofit Terms; Industry Terms: Not Available to Industry
How to cite: PB-SRT-Puro_BC16 was a gift from Rob Mitra (Addgene plasmid # 193158 ; http://n2t.net/addgene:193158 ; RRID:Addgene_193158)
